Addgene plasmid #105444: tol2-lyzC-miR-454a-dendra2
Purpose: overexpression of microRNA and Dendra2 in Zebrafish
Depositing lab: Qing Deng. Depositing organization: Purdue University. Publication: Phenotypical microRNA screen reveals a noncanonical role of CDK2 in regulating neutrophil migration. Hsu AY, Wang D, Liu S, Lu J, Syahirah R, Bennin DA, Huttenlocher A, Umulis DM, Wan J, Deng Q. Proc Natl Acad Sci U S A. 2019 Aug 26. pii: 1905221116. doi: 10.1073/pnas.1905221116. PubMed 31451657.
Backbone
  Vector backbone: Tol2
  Vector type: Zebrafish
Growth in bacteria
  Bacterial resistance: Ampicillin, 100 μg/mL
  Growth temperature: 37°C
  Growth strain: NEB Stable
  Copy number: High Copy
Gene/Insert
  Gene/Insert name: miR-454a Dendra2
  Species: D. rerio (zebrafish)
  Entrez Gene: mir454a (a.k.a. dre-mir-454a)
  Tag / fusion protein: N/A
  Cloning method: Ligation Independent Cloning
  Sequencing primers: 5′ Unknown
Terms and licenses: Academic/Nonprofit Terms; Industry Terms: Not Available to Industry
How to cite: tol2-lyzC-miR-454a-dendra2 was a gift from Qing Deng (Addgene plasmid # 105444 ; http://n2t.net/addgene:105444 ; RRID:Addgene_105444)
