[The description below was written by a language model from this plasmid's Addgene catalogue record and pLannotate feature annotations shown in this document.]
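Description:
tol2-lyzC-miR-454a-dendra2 is an 8,090 nt zebrafish transgenesis plasmid built on a Tol2 transposon backbone and designed to overexpress the zebrafish microRNA miR-454a together with the fluorescent protein Dendra2. In bacteria it is maintained as a high-copy plasmid through a ColE1/pUC-type origin and selected with ampicillin via the β-lactamase gene and its own promoter. Leftover pBluescript-type elements (f1 and M13 origin fragments, lac promoter/operator, T3 promoter, a multiple cloning site fragment) reflect the cloning vector the construct was derived from and have no role in the fish. The short medaka tyrosinase fragment flagged next to the f1 ori is probably flanking sequence carried along with a Tol2 arm, since Tol2 was originally found in that locus. The Tol2 arms themselves are not annotated in the feature table.

The name indicates that the payload is driven by the lyzC (lysozyme C) promoter, widely used for neutrophil-directed expression in zebrafish. That promoter is not annotated either, and presumably lies in the large unlabelled region upstream of the insert. Downstream of it, the table shows a short zebrafish β-actin (actba) fragment, then the mir-454 hairpin, followed across the plasmid's numbering origin by the Dendra2 coding sequence, a small SV40 large T fragment and the SV40 polyadenylation signal. This layout is consistent with the microRNA and reporter being produced from one transcript, possibly with the hairpin in an actin-derived intron, though the record does not state this. Dendra2, a green-to-red photoconvertible protein, marks expressing cells and allows them to be optically highlighted and tracked. The associated publication describes a phenotypic microRNA screen for regulators of neutrophil migration, which fits this use.
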