Features (pLannotate 1.2.2; 17 found; start..end, strand, type, name):
    360..378     -  misc_feature   MCS (fragment): pBluescript multiple cloning site
    393..1082    +  CDS            Dendra2: Dendra2 is a photoconvertible green fluorescent protein published in 2006, derived from Dendronephthya sp.. It has high acid sensitivity.
   1090..1173    +  CDS            large T antigen (fragment): large T antigen from SV40 (simian virus 40)
   1196..1317    +  polyA_signal   SV40 poly(A) signal: SV40 polyadenylation signal
   1324..1409    -  rep_origin     M13 ori (fragment): M13 bacteriophage origin of replication; arrow indicates direction of (+) strand synthesis
   1695..1713    -  promoter       T3 promoter: promoter for bacteriophage T3 RNA polymerase
   1758..1774    -  protein_bind   lac operator: The lac repressor binds to the lac operator to inhibit transcription in E. coli. This inhibition can be relieved by adding lactose or isopropyl-β-D-thiogalactopyranoside (IPTG). lac repressor encoded by lacI
   1782..1812    -  promoter       lac promoter: promoter for the E. coli lac operon
   1827..1848    -  protein_bind   CAP binding site: CAP binding activates transcription in the presence of cAMP. E. coli catabolite activator protein
   1861..1953    -  CDS            lacI (fragment): lac repressor; lacI; The lac repressor binds to the lac operator to inhibit transcription in E. coli. This inhibition can be relieved by adding lactose or isopropyl-β-D-thiogalactopyranoside (IPTG).
   2136..2724    -  rep_origin     ori: high-copy-number ColE1/pMB1/pBR322/pUC origin of replication
   2895..3755    -  CDS            AmpR: β-lactamase; bla; confers resistance to ampicillin, carbenicillin, and related antibiotics
   3756..3860    -  promoter       AmpR promoter: bla
   3886..4216    -  rep_origin     f1 ori (fragment) (sequence partly withheld): f1 bacteriophage origin of replication; arrow indicates direction of (+) strand synthesis
   4214..4441    +  CDS            tyr (fragment) (sequence partly withheld): TYRO_ORYLA - Also known as tyro. Experimental evidence at transcript level: Swiss-Prot protein existence level 2. This is a copper-containing oxidase that functions in the formation of pigments such as melanins and other polyphenolic compounds. From Oryzias latipes (Japanese rice fish) (Japanese killifish).
   7024..7146    +  CDS            actba (fragment): ACTB1_DANRE - Also known as bact, bactin1, bactzf. Experimental evidence at protein level: Swiss-Prot protein existence level 1. Actin is a highly conserved protein that polymerizes to produce filaments that form cross-linked networks in the cytoplasm of cells. Actin exists in both monomeric (G-actin) and polymeric (F-actin) forms, both forms playing key functions, such as cell motility and contraction. In addition to their role in the cytoplasmic cytoskeleton, G- and F-actin also localize in the nucleus, and regulate gene transcription and motility and repair of damaged DNA. From Danio rerio
   7650..7751    +  ncRNA          mir-454: Accession: RF00746 - microRNA mir-454
>Addgene plasmid #105444 | tol2-lyzC-miR-454a-dendra2 | addgene full sequence | sequence record 204473 | Addgene NGS Result
AGCCAACTGCTGTTACTCTCGCCCAGAAATCTGCGCCAACATGGACACACCCAGTGGAGCAAGCCATCTG
ATTTTCATGGTCAGATTGTAAAGAAGCAATTACTCTTGGACAGTTTAAGCAGAAAAGCCACCAAGTCAAG
TCACTGGTCATATGATGAACTCGAAGATCTAATAAAAGTTAATTTAAGCGTTCATTACAATAAATTCAAG
TGAATCTGTTTTAAGCTAGCCTTTAACGTTTTTAAATTCCTTCAAACAAATTAGTTCCTCTTTGCAGTTC
CTCATTTCTCGGTGAGCTGGTGCTTTAATCCCTTTACTTTTTCTTCCTCTAGGGAGTGATGGTTGGCATG
GGACGAATTAATTCCTGCAGCCCGGGGGTACCGGTCGCCACCATGAACACCCCGGGAATTAACCTGATCA
AGGAGGACATGCGCGTGAAGGTGCACATGGAGGGCAACGTGAACGGCCACGCCTTCGTGATCGAGGGCGA
GGGCAAGGGCAAGCCCTACGAGGGCACCCAGACCGCCAACCTGACCGTGAAGGAGGGCGCCCCCCTGCCC
TTCAGCTACGACATCCTGACCACCGCCGTGCACTACGGCAACCGGGTGTTCACCAAGTACCCCGAGGACA
TCCCCGACTACTTCAAGCAGAGCTTCCCCGAGGGCTACAGCTGGGAGCGCACCATGACCTTCGAGGACAA
GGGCATCTGCACCATCCGCAGCGACATCAGCCTGGAGGGCGACTGCTTCTTCCAGAACGTGCGCTTCAAG
GGCACCAACTTCCCCCCCAACGGCCCCGTGATGCAGAAGAAAACCCTGAAGTGGGAGCCCAGCACCGAGA
AGCTGCACGTGCGCGACGGCCTGCTGGTGGGCAACATCAACATGGCCCTGCTGCTGGAGGGCGGCGGCCA
CTACCTGTGCGACTTCAAGACCACCTACAAGGCCAAGAAGGTGGTGCAGCTGCCCGACGCCCACTTCGTG
GACCACCGCATCGAGATCCTGGGCAACGACAGCGACTACAACAAGGTGAAGCTGTACGAGCACGCCGTGG
CCCGCTACAGCCCCCTGCCCAGCCAGGTGTGGTAATCTAGATCATAATCAGCCATACCACATTTGTAGAG
GTTTTACTTGCTTTAAAAAACCTCCCACACCTCCCCCTGAACCTGAAACATAAAATGAATGCAATTGTTG
TTGTTAACTTGTTTATTGCAGCTTATAATGGTTACAAATAAAGCAATAGCATCACAAATTTCACAAATAA
AGCATTTTTTTCACTGCATTCTAGTTGTGGTTTGTCCAAACTCATCAATGTATCTTAAGGCGTAAATTGT
AAGCGTTAATATTTTGTTAAAATTCGCGTTAAATTTTTGTTAAATCAGCTCATTTTTTAACCAATAGGCC
GAAATCGGCGGATCCTGCGGCCGCAAGGGAAAATAGAATGAAGTGATCTCCAAAAAATAAGTACTTTTTG
ACTGTAAATAAAATTGTAAGGAGTAAAAAGTACTTTTTTTTCTAAAAAAATGTAATTAAGTAAAAGTAAA
AGTATTGATTTTTAATTGTACTCAAGTAAAGTAAAAATCCCCAAAAATAATACTTAAGTACAGTAATCAA
GTAAAATTACTCAAGTACTTTACACCTCTGGTTCTTGACCCCCTACCTTCAGCAAGCCCAGCAGATCCAC
TAGATCTTTTGTTCCCTTTAGTGAGGGTTAATTGCGCGCTTGGCGTAATCATGGTCATAGCTGTTTCCTG
TGTGAAATTGTTATCCGCTCACAATTCCACACAACATACGAGCCGGAAGCATAAAGTGTAAAGCCTGGGG
TGCCTAATGAGTGAGCTAACTCACATTAATTGCGTTGCGCTCACTGCCCGCTTTCCAGTCGGGAAACCTG
TCGTGCCAGCTGCATTAATGAATCGGCCAACGCGCGGGGAGAGGCGGTTTGCGTATTGGGCGCTCTTCCG
CTTCCTCGCTCACTGACTCGCTGCGCTCGGTCGTTCGGCTGCGGCGAGCGGTATCAGCTCACTCAAAGGC
GGTAATACGGTTATCCACAGAATCAGGGGATAACGCAGGAAAGAACATGTGAGCAAAAGGCCAGCAAAAG
GCCAGGAACCGTAAAAAGGCCGCGTTGCTGGCGTTTTTCCATAGGCTCCGCCCCCCTGACGAGCATCACA
AAAATCGACGCTCAAGTCAGAGGTGGCGAAACCCGACAGGACTATAAAGATACCAGGCGTTTCCCCCTGG
AAGCTCCCTCGTGCGCTCTCCTGTTCCGACCCTGCCGCTTACCGGATACCTGTCCGCCTTTCTCCCTTCG
GGAAGCGTGGCGCTTTCTCATAGCTCACGCTGTAGGTATCTCAGTTCGGTGTAGGTCGTTCGCTCCAAGC
TGGGCTGTGTGCACGAACCCCCCGTTCAGCCCGACCGCTGCGCCTTATCCGGTAACTATCGTCTTGAGTC
CAACCCGGTAAGACACGACTTATCGCCACTGGCAGCAGCCACTGGTAACAGGATTAGCAGAGCGAGGTAT
GTAGGCGGTGCTACAGAGTTCTTGAAGTGGTGGCCTAACTACGGCTACACTAGAAGAACAGTATTTGGTA
TCTGCGCTCTGCTGAAGCCAGTTACCTTCGGAAAAAGAGTTGGTAGCTCTTGATCCGGCAAACAAACCAC
CGCTGGTAGCGGTGGTTTTTTTGTTTGCAAGCAGCAGATTACGCGCAGAAAAAAAGGATCTCAAGAAGAT
CCTTTGATCTTTTCTACGGGGTCTGACGCTCAGTGGAACGAAAACTCACGTTAAGGGATTTTGGTCATGA
GATTATCAAAAAGGATCTTCACCTAGATCCTTTTAAATTAAAAATGAAGTTTTAAATCAATCTAAAGTAT
ATATGAGTAAACTTGGTCTGACAGTTACCAATGCTTAATCAGTGAGGCACCTATCTCAGCGATCTGTCTA
TTTCGTTCATCCATAGTTGCCTGACTCCCCGTCGTGTAGATAACTACGATACGGGAGGGCTTACCATCTG
GCCCCAGTGCTGCAATGATACCGCGAGACCCACGCTCACCGGCTCCAGATTTATCAGCAATAAACCAGCC
AGCCGGAAGGGCCGAGCGCAGAAGTGGTCCTGCAACTTTATCCGCCTCCATCCAGTCTATTAATTGTTGC
CGGGAAGCTAGAGTAAGTAGTTCGCCAGTTAATAGTTTGCGCAACGTTGTTGCCATTGCTACAGGCATCG
TGGTGTCACGCTCGTCGTTTGGTATGGCTTCATTCAGCTCCGGTTCCCAACGATCAAGGCGAGTTACATG
ATCCCCCATGTTGTGCAAAAAAGCGGTTAGCTCCTTCGGTCCTCCGATCGTTGTCAGAAGTAAGTTGGCC
GCAGTGTTATCACTCATGGTTATGGCAGCACTGCATAATTCTCTTACTGTCATGCCATCCGTAAGATGCT
TTTCTGTGACTGGTGAGTACTCAACCAAGTCATTCTGAGAATAGTGTATGCGGCGACCGAGTTGCTCTTG
CCCGGCGTCAATACGGGATAATACCGCGCCACATAGCAGAACTTTAAAAGTGCTCATCATTGGAAAACGT
TCTTCGGGGCGAAAACTCTCAAGGATCTTACCGCTGTTGAGATCCAGTTCGATGTAACCCACTCGTGCAC
CCAACTGATCTTCAGCATCTTTTACTTTCACCAGCGTTTCTGGGTGAGCAAAAACAGGAAGGCAAAATGC
CGCAAAAAAGGGAATAAGGGCGACACGGAAATGTTGAATACTCATACTCTTCCTTTTTCAATATTATTGA
AGCATTTATCAGGGTTATTGTCTCATGAGCGGATACATATTTGAATGTATTTAGAAAAATAAACAAATAG
GGGTTCCGCGCACATTTCCCCGAAAAGTGCCACCTAAATTGTAAGCGTTAATATTTTGTTAAAATTCGCG
TTAAATTTTTGTTAAATCAGCTCATTTTTTAACCAATAGGCCGAAATCGGCAAAATCCCTTATAAATCAA
AAGAATAGACCGAGATAGGGT
[37 nt withheld, positions 4012-4048]
AAAGAACGTGGACTCCAACGTCAAAGG
[49 nt withheld, positions 4076-4124]
T
[91 nt withheld, positions 4126-4216]
CACAATGACGGCTACTACATGGTGCCATTCCTTCCTCTTTATAGGAATGGAGACTACCTCCTGTCCAACA
ATGCTCTTGGATACGAGTACGCCTACCTGTTGGACCCAGGTCATTGCACAACACCAGAAATGCCCTCTGA
TCTGCAAAAGACGTGAATATCTGTTCAGACACCCATATCCACTCTGTTCCACACAGGTCAGAGGTTTGTC
CAGGAGTTCTTGACAGAGGTGTAAAAAGTACTCAAAAATTTTACTCAAGTGAAAGTACAAGTACTTAGGG
AAAATTTTACTCAATTAAAAGTAAAAGTATCTGGCTAGAATCTTACTTGAGTAAAAGTAAAAAAGTACTC
CATTAAAATTGTACTTGAGTATTAAGGAAGTAAAAGGCTAGCAAGATCTGCTCGAGATACATTTGATTAG
AAGAGTTTGACTTGGGTTGATTATAGCAAATAGTGGAACACAAACAGATTTTGAAATATTCTTGCAAATT
TATTTATTAAATCCATTCAAATATTGTCATTTTTTGTACTGTGTAATTTATATTGATTTGCTCATACAAT
ATTTACATTTCGCTTAAACAATACACTATTATTTATATTTAAAAATAGCTATATATAAATCAAATGTATA
GCTCTTTTTTACACAATTAATCAAAGCTAAAATATTTGTCACACAAATACAGTAAGCCACTTCACAATGA
TATCTTCAAAATCTGTGCTTGACTGAATCATTTCATTTATTGTTTTGTAATTCACATTATACCTTACGTT
CTCCAGGCACAGTTTGAATTGTTGATAAATGAAGATAATACATCTGATTTAATTAGTCTCCTTTGTTTAT
AATAACTTTAATCTAATTTGATAGTAATAATTCCAGCAATACATCCATTACAATAAAAATCGCTTTTTTA
TTTTGCACATTAGTTTGCCGGTATTTGTTTAAAGTTTCACCATACTTTTAAATCATGTGCTATTTGAAAA
GGGCTGTTATGACTGGAATTAAATGTTTTTTTTTATATCAGTGTTTTAGATTGAAGTACAATATTTATAG
GTAAAATTCACCAGCATATGCTTAAAGATAGCCATGCTCCAGGTCCTTGTGTCCTTCTAAGGTCTGTTTG
TGGTTTAAGCTGTTTGTTGACACACGCTTGTCATCTCCATTTTTCTGTGAAGTTATTGTCAGTTTATTGC
ACACTGGGTTGCATTAAGCTGCAGTTTTTTCACAACAGTTTTCCACATTGTAACAGTCAGTCTCCAAATT
ATTCCATCAGTCCTCAAATTTAGTCATTTGAGGCCATGAAAACACTTAAAACTACATGAAGGTAGTTTGG
CATTAGGTTTTAGACTTGTTCTTGTTTGGCATATTGCAACCTGTGTAAAAATGATTTGATTTTTATTTTT
TTTTTTTTTTTTTNCAGAAAGAAACGGTCCAAAAAGAGTTATGTGAACATTTATCCATGTGTTTAATGTT
TTTTAAATTAAAAAAAAACATTTTTATTAAACCACTTGTGACTAAACCTTTTTTAGTTATTCTATTTTGT
GACGAGTCTGAATGGCCAAAGTACTCTTGAATCCAAAATCTTTATAGTAAAATGTTTAATCTTACTTGCA
GTGTTGGGTATAATTTGTAACAAAGTTGAATTCCATATCTGCTGAGTGAAAAAGTAAAGTAAGAGATTGC
TGTAAATATTTAGGTTATTTATTTATTAATACAATATAGAAAGTAACAAAACACAATGTAAAAAATCAAT
AAAGAAAGTAAATATTAAAAGTAATGATAAACTAATGATGTAAACAATATTAGCAACAAAGTTTGTACAA
TTCAGGGAGGGTAAAGAATTTCACCTAATAGTCAAACTCTGTATTAAATAATATAAAATCTTTGTTCTTA
GTCTGAAGAGGAGACTGTGAGAGAAAGCTTACTGGTTGTTAAATTAGAAAATTTGTAACTTGCAGATTAA
AATGATTTAAATAATTTTATAAAGGCCATGTTTGAAACAAATGTAAAAACATAATAAATGTTAAGAATTT
CAGATATTGAGATTTTACAATTTAAAAAAAGCAATAAAGTAATAGCAGAGACCTACACTCTTAAAGTAAA
TTACCCAACTCTGCTTACTAGTAACTTTTGGAATAGTTACTAGTATCCATTGAACAAATACTAGAATCTA
ATTAAATTGTGTGAGTGTCCAATGAAAAGATTCTTGTATTTAAAACAGTACCAGTATCTATATATGTACA
AAATTTAGTGCTAGCAAAATGCAAATAAATACTACTGCATATAATGGATTGCATTGTAAATCGACTCGCC
ATAATACATTTATTTCCTATTTTTACTTTTAACAAAAAATAAGTTCACTGAGTATTTCATGTCATTAAAT
CGCATTAAACCTCTTGCATGCTTTATGTACACTAGTGCAGTTCGCTAAATGACCACCGGTGTCACTAATA
ACACGATCGTTTCTGAATTCTGCATTAAACGCCATTTATACGTTGCTCTTATTAGTAAACAATTTCTCCA
TCATGAGCTCGACCAGTATTGCATATTTCATCCTCTTAAATCCAGAGTTGTTTCTTTTAATCACTTTCTC
TTCATGATAAAAGCAGTTTTTGGTTTTCAGAAGTTTACAACAAACCCAGTCAGTTATTGCCTCAGCAAAC
ACTGGAGCAACTGCACACTTGTGAAAAGCTTCTTGCGAAACACAAACCTTTCTCTGGACTTATAAATAAA
GGCATTCAGCAGCTCCACCATACACCTCCACTGGTCTTGATAAAGCAGATATCAGCAGTGATACAGGTAC
CGCCACCATGGATGAGGAAATCGCTGCCCTGGTCGTTGACAACGGCTCCGGTATGTGCAAAGCCGGTTTT
GCTGGAGATGATGCCCCTCGTGCTGTTTTCCCCTCCATTGTTGGACGACCCAGACATCAGGTACATTTAA
TAAACCATCCTAATAACATGTTAATCATATTGAACCACATTAAACTCTCATTTGTGCATTTTACATCTTT
TAAAACCGATTTATATTCGTTTTTAGATAATGAAGTTTATTAAAGTGTTAATTCACAGCTTTATTGCTTG
TTTTGAGAATCTGCTTGCATAAGTGATTTTTAAACTTGATCTGATTTTCGTTTGTTTCGAAGTTCTTCAG
CTTTGAAAGTCAGATCTTCAATTCACAGCCATGCCATAGTTTTAGGATACAGTATAAGTAGACGAATTGG
GATGCATCGTAGATTTTATGCTGTGTTTGTTATGGTTTTTCAGTGGTAGAGATTTTCAGAGTATTATTAG
GGTTATAGTCAGTGTCAGGTTTATTTATCGTCAGCGTGATGGGCAAAAAACAGCTGGCAGTACGGGCTAG
CTTTGCACGGTGTGTTTGAAAAGGTGCGCCGTCTCCTATTGCTGGTTTGTTTTCTTTGTTTTGCAGGTCA
TTTGAGAATTAATCCTAATTCTTGGGACCCTATCAGTATTGCCTCTGCTGTCCACTGTGTTCAGAGTAGT
GCAATATTGCTAATAGGGTTTTAGGTTTTAGGTTGTACCTTCAGTCAGATAGGCAAAGAAGTGAATTGCG
TGTGAGCAGCAATCAACTCGAGTCTCGTCAATGCTTTAACATGTTAAAATCACGAGTGTGTATGGAAGGT
GATCACAGCTAAAAAGATGAAAACAATGTGTGTGAAATTTGTCAGCGAACAGTTTGATGACATTTTTGGA
TGTGTTTGTTTATTGTACATCACATAGAGTCATATTTTGGCTGCTCAAGCTACAATTTAGGGTCTTTAAG
GTCTCGTGAAGTGCTTAGAAATGTGCATTTGTTTTTATTCAATGTTTGACATAATCTCAACTGAGACACA
GAGAGGGTGGGACATATGGTAGCT
